>Addgene plasmid #25761 | pEN_TmiR_G12-E | depositor full sequence | sequence record 12086 | Author sequence
CTGACGGATGGCCTTTTTGCGTTTCTACAAACTCTTCCTGTTAGTTAGTTACTTAAGCTCGGGCCCCAAA
TAATGATTTTATTTTGACTGATAGTGACCTGTTCGTTGCAACAAATTGATAAGCAATGCTTTTTTATAAT
GCCAACTTTGTACAAAAAAGCAGGCTTTAAAGGAACCAATTCAGTCGACTGGATCCTTTACCACTCCCTA
TCAGTGATAGAGAAAAGTGAAAGTCGAGTTTACCACTCCCTATCAGTGATAGAGAAAAGTGAAAGTCGAG
TTTACCACTCCCTATCAGTGATAGAGAAAAGTGAAAGTCGAGTTTACCACTCCCTATCAGTGATAGAGAA
AAGTGAAAGTCGAGTTTACCACTCCCTATCAGTGATAGAGAAAAGTGAAAGTCGAGTTTACCACTCCCTA
TCAGTGATAGAGAAAAGTGAAAGTCGAGTTTACCACTCCCTATCAGTGATAGAGAAAAGTGAAAGTCGAG
CTCGGTACCCGGGTCGAGGTAGGCGTGTACGGTGGGAGGCCTATATAAGCAGAGCTCGTTTAGTGAACCG
TCAGATCGCCTGGAGACGCCATCCACGCTGTTTTGACCTCCATAGAAGACACCGGGACCGATCCAGCCTC
CGCGGCCCCGAACTAGTCGACTAGGGATAACAGGGTAATTGTTTGAATGAGGCTTCAGTACTTTACAGAA
TCGTTGCCTGCACATCTTGGAAACACTTGCTGGGATTACTTCTTCAGGTTAACCCAACAGAAGGCTCGAG
AAGGTATATTGCTGTTGACAGTGAGCGACGACACCATCTTCGACAACATTAGTGAAGCCACAGATGTAAT
GTTGTCGAAGATGGTGTCGCTGCCTACTGCCTCGGAATTCAAGGGGCTACTTTAGGAGCAATTATCTTGT
TTACTAAAACTGAATACCTTGCTATCTCTTTGATACATTTTTACAAAGCTGAATTAAAATGGTATAAATT
AAATCACTTTTTTCAATTGGAAGACTAATGCGTTTTCGAGATATCTAGACCCAGCTTTCTTGTACAAAGT
TGGCATTATAAGAAAGCATTGCTTATCAATTTGTTGCAACGAACAGGTCACTATCAGTCAAAATAAAATC
ATTATTTGCCATCCAGCTGCAGCTCTGGCCCGTGTCTCAAAATCTCTGATGTTACATTGCACAAGATAAA
AATATATCATCATGAACAATAAAACTGTCTGCTTACATAAACAGTAATACAAGGGGTGTTATGAGCCATA
TTCAACGGGAAACGTCGAGGCCGCGATTAAATTCCAACATGGATGCTGATTTATATGGGTATAAATGGGC
TCGCGATAATGTCGGGCAATCAGGTGCGACAATCTATCGCTTGTATGGGAAGCCCGATGCGCCAGAGTTG
TTTCTGAAACATGGCAAAGGTAGCGTTGCCAATGATGTTACAGATGAGATGGTCAGACTAAACTGGCTGA
CGGAATTTATGCCTCTTCCGACCATCAAGCATTTTATCCGTACTCCTGATGATGCATGGTTACTCACCAC
TGCGATCCCCGGAAAAACAGCATTCCAGGTATTAGAAGAATATCCTGATTCAGGTGAAAATATTGTTGAT
GCGCTGGCAGTGTCCCTGCGCCGGTTGCATTCGATTCCTGTTTGTAATTGTCCTTTTAACAGCGATCGCG
TATTTCGTCTCGCTCAGGCGCAATCACGAATGAATAACGGTTTGGTTGATGCGAGTGATTTTGATGACGA
GCGTAATGGCTGGCCTGTTGAACAAGTCTGGAAAGAAATGCATAAACTTTTGCCATTCTCACCGGATTCA
GTCGTCACTCATGGTGATTTCTCACTTGATAACCTTATTTTTGACGAGGGGAAATTAGGCCGGGAAGCCG
ATCTCGGCTTGAACGAATTGTTAGGTGGCGGTACTTGGGTCGATATCAAAGTGCATCACTTCTTCCCGTA
TGCCCAACTTTGTATAGAGAGCCACTGCGGGATCGTCACCGTAATCTGCTTGCACGTAGATCACATAAGC
ACCAAGCGCGTTGGCCTCATGCTTGAGGAGATTGATGAGCGCGGTGGCAATGCCCTGCCTCCGGTGCTCG
CCGGAGACTGCGAGATCATAGATATAGATCTCACTACGCGGCTGCTCAAACCTGGGCAGAACGTAAGCCG
CGAGAGCGCCAACAACCGCTTCTTGGTCGAAGGCAGCAAGCGCGATGAATGTCTTACTACGGAGCAAGTT
CCCGAGGTAATCGGAGTCCGGCTGATGTTGGGAGTAGGTGGCTACGTCTCCGAACTCACGACCGAAAAGA
TCAAGAGCAGCCCGCATGGATTTGACTTGGTCAGGGCCGAGCCTACATGTGCGAATGATGCCCATACTTG
AGCCACCTAACTTTGTTTTAGGGCGACTGCCCTGCTGCGTAACATCGTTGCTGCTGCGTAACATCGTTGC
TGCTCCATAACATCAAACATCGACCCACGGCGTAACGCGCTTGCTGCTTGGATGCCCGAGGCATAGACTG
TACAAAAAAACAGTCATAACAAGCCATGAAAACCGCCACTGCGCCGTTACCACCGCTGCGTTCGGTCAAG
GTTCTGGACCAGTTGCGTGAGCGCATACGCTACTTGCATTACAGTTTACGAACCGAACAGGCTTATGTCA
ACTGGGTTCGTGCCTTCATCCGTTTCCACGGTGTGCGTCACCCGGCAACCTTGGGCAGCAGCGAAGTCGA
GGCATTTCTGTCCTGGCTGGCGAACGAGCGCAAGGTTTCGGTCTCCACGCATCGTCAGGCATTGGCGGCC
TTGCTGTTCTTCTACGGCAAGGTGCTGTGCACGGATCTGCCCTGGCTTCAGGAGATCGGAAGACCTCGGC
CGTCGCGGCGCTTGCCGGTGGTGCTGACCCCGGATGAAGTGGTTCGCATCCTCGGTTTTCTGGAAGGCGA
GCATCGTTTGTTCGCCCAGGACTCTAGCTATAGTTCTAGTGGTTGGCTACTAATAGGTTGTATTGATGTT
GGACGAGTCGGAATCGCAGACCGATACCAGGATCTTGCCATCCTATGGAACTGCCTCGGTGAGTTTTCTC
CTTCATTACAGAAACGGCTTTTTCAAAAATATGGTATTGATAATCCTGATATGAATAAATTGCAGTTTCA
TTTGATGCTCGATGAGTTTTTCTAATCAGAATTGGTTAATTGGTTGTAACACTGGCAGAGCATTACGCTG
ACTTGACGGGACGGCGCAAGCTCATGACCAAAATCCCTTAACGTGAGTTTTCGTTCCACTGAGCGTCAGA
CCCCGTAGAAAAGATCAAAGGATCTTCTTGAGATCCTTTTTTTCTGCGCGTAATCTGCTGCTTGCAAACA
AAAAAACCACCGCTACCAGCGGTGGTTTGTTTGCCGGATCAAGAGCTACCAACTCTTTTTCCGAAGGTAA
CTGGCTTCAGCAGAGCGCAGATACCAAATACTGTCCTTCTAGTGTAGCCGTAGTTAGGCCACCACTTCAA
GAACTCTGTAGCACCGCCTACATACCTCGCTCTGCTAATCCTGTTACCAGTGGCTGCTGCCAGTGGCGAT
AAGTCGTGTCTTACCGGGTTGGACTCAAGACGATAGTTACCGGATAAGGCGCAGCGGTCGGGCTGAACGG
GGGGTTCGTGCACACAGCCCAGCTTGGAGCGAACGACCTACACCGAACTGAGATACCTACAGCGTGAGCT
ATGAGAAAGCGCCACGCTTCCCGAAGGGAGAAAGGCGGACAGGTATCCGGTAAGCGGCAGGGTCGGAACA
GGAGAGCGCACGAGGGAGCTTCCAGGGGGAAACGCCTGGTATCTTTATAGTCCTGTCGGGTTTCGCCACC
TCTGACTTGAGCGTCGATTTTTGTGATGCTCGTCAGGGGGGCGGAGCCTATGGAAAAACGCCAGCAACGC
GGCCTTTTTACGGTTCCTGGCCTTTTGCTGGCCTTTTGCTCACATGTTCTTTCCTGCGTTATCCCCTGAT
TCTGTGGATAACCGTATTACCGCTAGCATGGATCTCGGGGACGTCTAACTACTAAGCGAGAGTAGGGAAC
TGCCAGGCATCAAATAAAACGAAAGGCTCAGTCGGAAGACTGGGCCTTTCGTTTTATCTGTTGTTTGTCG
GTGAACGCTCTCCTGAGTAGGACAAATCCGCCGGGAGCGGATTTGAACGTTGTGAAGCAACGGCCCGGAG
GGTGGCGGGCAGGACGCCCGCCATAAACTGCCAGGCATCAAACTAAGCAGAAGGCCATC
Features (pLannotate 1.2.2; 15 found; start..end, strand, type, name):
     67..166     +  protein_bind   attL1: mutant version of attL; recombination site for the Gateway® LR reaction LR Clonase™
    205..475     +  protein_bind   tetracycline response element: contains seven copies of the tetracycline operator tetO tetracycline repressor TetR
    486..503     +  misc_feature   MCS (fragment): pUC18/19 multiple cloning site
    508..546     +  promoter       minimal CMV promoter: human cytomegalovirus (CMV) immediate early promoter
    673..766     +  ncRNA          5' miR-30a: sequence upstream of the 71-nt precursor of the human miR-30a microRNA (Zeng et al., 2002) miRNA
    878..990     +  ncRNA          3' miR-30a: sequence downstream of the 71-nt precursor of the human miR-30a microRNA (Zeng et al., 2002) miRNA
   1029..1128    -  protein_bind   attL2: mutant version of attL; recombination site for the Gateway® LR reaction LR Clonase™
   1251..1877    +  CDS            KanR (fragment): aminoglycoside phosphotransferase; aph(3')-Ia; confers resistance to kanamycin in bacteria or G418 (Geneticin®) in eukaryotes
   1911..2444    -  CDS            GmR: gentamycin acetyltransferase; aacC1; confers resistance to gentamycin
   2633..2661    -  promoter       Pc promoter: intI1 (promoter lies within the coding sequence); class 1 integron promoter
   2639..2986    -  CDS            YPR2_ECOLX (fragment): Protein predicted: Swiss-Prot protein existence level 4. From Escherichia coli.
   2991..3175    +  CDS            KanR (fragment): aminoglycoside phosphotransferase; aph(3')-Ia; confers resistance to kanamycin in bacteria or G418 (Geneticin®) in eukaryotes
   3318..3906    +  rep_origin     ori: high-copy-number ColE1/pMB1/pBR322/pUC origin of replication
   4074..4117    -  terminator     rrnB T1 terminator: Escherichia coli rrnB; transcription terminator T1 from the E. coli rrnB gene
   4249..17      +  terminator     rrnB T2 terminator (across the origin): transcription terminator T2 from the E. coli rrnB gene
