[The description below was written by a language model from this plasmid's Addgene catalogue record and pLannotate feature annotations shown in this document.]
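Description:
pEN_TmiR_G12-E is a Gateway entry vector built on the pENTR1A-Gent backbone and carries a tetracycline-regulated, microRNA-based shRNA cassette against mouse G alpha 12 (Gna12). It is propagated in E. coli from a high-copy ColE1/pUC-type origin and selected with gentamicin. The feature table shows why. The original kanamycin resistance gene is present only as two fragments, interrupted by an inserted cassette containing the gentamicin acetyltransferase gene (aacC1) driven by a class 1 integron Pc promoter. The rrnB T1 and T2 terminators lie upstream of the attL1 site, where they insulate the cloning region from read-through transcription from the backbone.

The payload lies between attL1 and attL2. A tetracycline response element with seven tetO repeats is joined to a minimal CMV promoter, forming the TRE promoter. Downstream are the 5' and 3' flanking sequences of human miR-30a, which bracket an unannotated gap where the hairpin containing the 22-nt Gna12-targeting sequence sits. Embedding the shRNA in miR-30 context allows it to be transcribed by RNA polymerase II from the TRE and processed through the endogenous microRNA pathway. Knockdown can therefore be made conditional on a tetracycline-controlled transactivator and doxycycline, neither of which this plasmid supplies.

As an entry clone, the plasmid is meant to donate the TRE-miR-shRNA cassette by LR recombination into a destination vector. The associated publication describes a lentiviral platform for conditional RNAi with coordinated transgene expression. The depositor notes that the sequenced plasmid lacks the expected EcoRI and SpeI sites.
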