Addgene plasmid #25761: pEN_TmiR_G12-E
Purpose: Entry vector with TRE promoter driving mouse G alpha 12 miR30-based shRNA.
Depositing lab: Iain Fraser. Depositing organization: California Institute of Technology. Publication: A single lentiviral vector platform for microRNA-based conditional RNA interference and coordinated transgene expression. Shin KJ, Wall EA, Zavzavadjian JR, Santat LA, Liu J, Hwang JI, Rebres R, Roach T, Seaman W, Simon MI, Fraser ID. Proc Natl Acad Sci U S A. 2006 Sep 12. 103(37):13759-64. 10.1073/pnas.0606179103 PubMed 16945906.
Backbone
  Vector backbone: pENTR1A-Gent
  Backbone manufacturer: ATCC 10326362
  Backbone size w/o insert (bp): 4259
  Vector type: Entry vector
Growth in bacteria
  Bacterial resistance: Gentamicin, 10 μg/mL
  Growth temperature: 37°C
  Growth strain: Top10
  Growth instructions: Top10
  Copy number: Unknown
Gene/Insert
  Gene/Insert name: G alpha 12 miR-shRNA (alt name: G alpha 12)
  Species: M. musculus (mouse)
  Insert size (bp): 22
  Entrez Gene: Gna12 (a.k.a. Galpha12)
  Cloning method: Restriction Enzyme; 5′ cloning site attL1 (not destroyed); 3′ cloning site attL2 (not destroyed)
  Sequencing primers: 5′ pCEP-fwd; 3′ n/a
Resource information
  A portion of this plasmid was derived from a plasmid made by: TRE promoter- David Anderson, Caltech; miR30- Greg Hannon, CSHL
Terms and licenses: Academic/Nonprofit Terms; Industry Terms: Not Available to Industry
Depositor comments: Entry vector with TRE-driven G alpha 12 miR-shRNA G alpha 12 miR-shRNA: GCGACACCATCTTCGACAACAT Addgene sequence shows that this plasmid is missing the EcoRI and SpeI sites.
How to cite: pEN_TmiR_G12-E was a gift from Iain Fraser (Addgene plasmid # 25761 ; http://n2t.net/addgene:25761 ; RRID:Addgene_25761)
