>Addgene plasmid #25761 | pEN_TmiR_G12-E | addgene partial sequence | sequence record 31788 | 25761 with pCEP-fwd
CGCTGTTTTGACCTCCATAGAAGACACCGGGACCGATCCAGCCTCCGCGGCCCCGAATCTAGTCGACTAG
GGATAACAGGGTAATTGTTTGAATGAGGCTTCAGTACTTTACAGAATCGTTGCCTGCACATCTTGGAAAC
ACTTGCTGGGATTACTTCTTCAGGTTAACCCAACAGAAGGCTCGAGAAGGTATATTGCTGTTGACAGTGA
GCGACGACACCATCTTCGACAACATTAGTGAAGCCACAGATGTAATGTTGTCGAAGATGGTGTCGCTGCC
TACTGCCTCGCAATTCAAGGGGCTACTTTAGGAGCAATTATCTTGTTTACTAAAACTGAATACCTTGCTA
TCTCTTTGATACATTTTTACAAAGCTGAATTAAAATGGTATAAATTAAATCACTTTTTTCAATTCGCGGC
CGCACTCGAGATATCTAGACCCAGCTTTCTTGTACAAAGTTGGCATTATAAGAAAGCATTGCTTATCAAT
TTGTTGCAACGAACAGGTCACTATCAGTCAAAATAAAATCATTATTTGCCATCCAGCTGCAGCTCTGGCC
CGTGTCTCAAAATCTCTGATGTTACATTGCACAAGATAAAAATATATCATCATGAACAATAAAACTGTCT
GCTTACATAAACAGTAATACAAGGGGTGTTATGAGCCATATTCAACGGGAAACGTCGAGGCCGCGATTAA
ATTCCAACATGGATGCTGATTTATATGGGTATAAATGGGCTCGCGATAATGTCGGGCAATCAGGTGCGAC
AATCTATCGCTTGTATGGGAAGCCCGATGCGCCAGANTTGTTTCTGAAACATGGCAAAGGTAGCGTTGCC
AATGATGTTACAGATGAGATGG
